>Addgene plasmid #75721 | FGR gRNA (BRDN0001147903) | addgene full sequence | sequence record 184436 | Addgene Assembled Sequence
CCCGGGTGCAAAGATGGATAAAGTTTTAAACAGAGAGGAATCTTTGCAGCTAATGGACCTTCTAGGTCTT
GAAAGGAGTGGGAATTGGCTCCGGTGCCCGTCAGTGGGCAGAGCGCACATCGCCCACAGTCCCCGAGAAG
TTGGGGGGAGGGGTCGGCAATTGATCCGGTGCCTAGAGAAGGTGGCGCGGGGTAAACTGGGAAAGTGATG
TCGTGTACTGGCTCCGCCTTTTTCCCGAGGGTGGGGGAGAACCGTATATAAGTGCAGTAGTCGCCGTGAA
CGTTCTTTTTCGCAACGGGTTTGCCGCCAGAACACAGGTAAGTGCCGTGTGTGGTTCCCGCGGGCCTGGC
CTCTTTACGGGTTATGGCCCTTGCGTGCCTTGAATTACTTCCACCTGGCTGCAGTACGTGATTCTTGATC
CCGAGCTTCGGGTTGGAAGTGGGTGGGAGAGTTCGAGGCCTTGCGCTTAAGGAGCCCCTTCGCCTCGTGC
TTGAGTTGAGGCCTGGCCTGGGCGCTGGGGCCGCCGCGTGCGAATCTGGTGGCACCTTCGCGCCTGTCTC
GCTGCTTTCGATAAGTCTCTAGCCATTTAAAATTTTTGATGACCTGCTGCGACGCTTTTTTTCTGGCAAG
ATAGTCTTGTAAATGCGGGCCAAGATCTGCACACTGGTATTTCGGTTTTTGGGGCCGCGGGCGGCGACGG
GGCCCGTGCGTCCCAGCGCACATGTTCGGCGAGGCGGGGCCTGCGAGCGCGGCCACCGAGAATCGGACGG
GGGTAGTCTCAAGCTGGCCGGCCTGCTCTGGTGCCTGGCCTCGCGCCGCCGTGTATCGCCCCGCCCTGGG
CGGCAAGGCTGGCCCGGTCGGCACCAGTTGCGTGAGCGGAAAGATGGCCGCTTCCCGGCCCTGCTGCAGG
GAGCTCAAAATGGAGGACGCGGCGCTCGGGAGAGCGGGCGGGTGAGTCACCCACACAAAGGAAAAGGGCC
TTTCCGTCCTCAGCCGTCGCTTCATGTGACTCCACGGAGTACCGGGCGCCGTCCAGGCACCTCGATTAGT
TCTCGAGCTTTTGGAGTACGTCGTCTTTAGGTTGGGGGGAGGGGTTTTATGCGATGGAGTTTCCCCACAC
TGAGTGGGTGGAGACTGAAGTTAGGCCAGCTTGGCACTTGATGTAATTCTCCTTGGAATTTGCCCTTTTT
GAGTTTGGATCTTGGTTCATTCTCAAGCCTCAGACAGTGGTTCAAAGTTTTTTTCTTCCATTTCAGGTGT
CGTGACGTACGGCCACCATGACCGAGTACAAGCCCACGGTGCGCCTCGCCACCCGCGACGACGTCCCCAG
GGCCGTACGCACCCTCGCCGCCGCGTTCGCCGACTACCCCGCCACGCGCCACACCGTCGATCCGGACCGC
CACATCGAGCGGGTCACCGAGCTGCAAGAACTCTTCCTCACGCGCGTCGGGCTCGACATCGGCAAGGTGT
GGGTCGCGGACGACGGCGCCGCCGTGGCGGTCTGGACCACGCCGGAGAGCGTCGAAGCGGGGGCGGTGTT
CGCCGAGATCGGCCCGCGCATGGCCGAGTTGAGCGGTTCCCGGCTGGCCGCGCAGCAACAGATGGAAGGC
CTCCTGGCGCCGCACCGGCCCAAGGAGCCCGCGTGGTTCCTGGCCACCGTCGGAGTCTCGCCCGACCACC
AGGGCAAGGGTCTGGGCAGCGCCGTCGTGCTCCCCGGAGTGGAGGCGGCCGAGCGCGCCGGGGTGCCCGC
CTTCCTGGAGACCTCCGCGCCCCGCAACCTCCCCTTCTACGAGCGGCTCGGCTTCACCGTCACCGCCGAC
GTCGAGGTGCCCGAAGGACCGCGCACCTGGTGCATGACCCGCAAGCCCGGTGCCTGAACGCGTTAAGTCG
ACAATCAACCTCTGGATTACAAAATTTGTGAAAGATTGACTGGTATTCTTAACTATGTTGCTCCTTTTAC
GCTATGTGGATACGCTGCTTTAATGCCTTTGTATCATGCTATTGCTTCCCGTATGGCTTTCATTTTCTCC
TCCTTGTATAAATCCTGGTTGCTGTCTCTTTATGAGGAGTTGTGGCCCGTTGTCAGGCAACGTGGCGTGG
TGTGCACTGTGTTTGCTGACGCAACCCCCACTGGTTGGGGCATTGCCACCACCTGTCAGCTCCTTTCCGG
GACTTTCGCTTTCCCCCTCCCTATTGCCACGGCGGAACTCATCGCCGCCTGCCTTGCCCGCTGCTGGACA
GGGGCTCGGCTGTTGGGCACTGACAATTCCGTGGTGTTGTCGGGGAAATCATCGTCCTTTCCTTGGCTGC
TCGCCTGTGTTGCCACCTGGATTCTGCGCGGGACGTCCTTCTGCTACGTCCCTTCGGCCCTCAATCCAGC
GGACCTTCCTTCCCGCGGCCTGCTGCCGGCTCTGCGGCCTCTTCCGCGTCTTCGCCTTCGCCCTCAGACG
AGTCGGATCTCCCTTTGGGCCGCCTCCCCGCGTCGACTTTAAGACCAATGACTTACAAGGCAGCTGTAGA
TCTTAGCCACTTTTTAAAAGAAAAGGGGGGACTGGAAGGGCTAATTCACTCCCAACGAAGACAAGATCTG
CTTTTTGCTTGTACTGGGTCTCTCTGGTTAGACCAGATCTGAGCCTGGGAGCTCTCTGGCTAACTAGGGA
ACCCACTGCTTAAGCCTCAATAAAGCTTGCCTTGAGTGCTTCAAGTAGTGTGTGCCCGTCTGTTGTGTGA
CTCTGGTAACTAGAGATCCCTCAGACCCTTTTAGTCAGTGTGGAAAATCTCTAGCAGTACGTATAGTAGT
TCATGTCATCTTATTATTCAGTATTTATAACTTGCAAAGAAATGAATATCAGAGAGTGAGAGGAACTTGT
TTATTGCAGCTTATAATGGTTACAAATAAAGCAATAGCATCACAAATTTCACAAATAAAGCATTTTTTTC
ACTGCATTCTAGTTGTGGTTTGTCCAAACTCATCAATGTATCTTATCATGTCTGGCTCTAGCTATCCCGC
CCCTAACTCCGCCCATCCCGCCCCTAACTCCGCCCAGTTCCGCCCATTCTCCGCCCCATGGCTGACTAAT
TTTTTTTATTTATGCAGAGGCCGAGGCCGCCTCGGCCTCTGAGCTATTCCAGAAGTAGTGAGGAGGCTTT
TTTGGAGGCCTAGGGACGTACCCAATTCGCCCTATAGTGAGTCGTATTACGCGCGCTCACTGGCCGTCGT
TTTACAACGTCGTGACTGGGAAAACCCTGGCGTTACCCAACTTAATCGCCTTGCAGCACATCCCCCTTTC
GCCAGCTGGCGTAATAGCGAAGAGGCCCGCACCGATCGCCCTTCCCAACAGTTGCGCAGCCTGAATGGCG
AATGGG
[124 nt withheld, positions 3367-3490]
C
[91 nt withheld, positions 3492-3582]
A
[49 nt withheld, positions 3584-3632]
CCTTTGACGTTGGAGTCCACGTTCTTT
[37 nt withheld, positions 3660-3696]
ACCCTATCTCGGTCTATTCTTTTGATTTATAAGGGATTTTGCCGATTTCGGCCTATTGGTTAAAAAATGA
GCTGATTTAACAAAAATTTAACGCGAATTTTAACAAAATATTAACGCTTACAATTTAGGTGGCACTTTTC
GGGGAAATGTGCGCGGAACCCCTATTTGTTTATTTTTCTAAATACATTCAAATATGTATCCGCTCATGAG
ACAATAACCCTGATAAATGCTTCAATAATATTGAAAAAGGAAGAGTATGAGTATTCAACATTTCCGTGTC
GCCCTTATTCCCTTTTTTGCGGCATTTTGCCTTCCTGTTTTTGCTCACCCAGAAACGCTGGTGAAAGTAA
AAGATGCTGAAGATCAGTTGGGTGCACGAGTGGGTTACATCGAACTGGATCTCAACAGCGGTAAGATCCT
TGAGAGTTTTCGCCCCGAAGAACGTTTTCCAATGATGAGCACTTTTAAAGTTCTGCTATGTGGCGCGGTA
TTATCCCGTATTGACGCCGGGCAAGAGCAACTCGGTCGCCGCATACACTATTCTCAGAATGACTTGGTTG
AGTACTCACCAGTCACAGAAAAGCATCTTACGGATGGCATGACAGTAAGAGAATTATGCAGTGCTGCCAT
AACCATGAGTGATAACACTGCGGCCAACTTACTTCTGACAACGATCGGAGGACCGAAGGAGCTAACCGCT
TTTTTGCACAACATGGGGGATCATGTAACTCGCCTTGATCGTTGGGAACCGGAGCTGAATGAAGCCATAC
CAAACGACGAGCGTGACACCACGATGCCTGTAGCAATGGCAACAACGTTGCGCAAACTATTAACTGGCGA
ACTACTTACTCTAGCTTCCCGGCAACAATTAATAGACTGGATGGAGGCGGATAAAGTTGCAGGACCACTT
CTGCGCTCGGCCCTTCCGGCTGGCTGGTTTATTGCTGATAAATCTGGAGCCGGTGAGCGTGGGTCTCGCG
GTATCATTGCAGCACTGGGGCCAGATGGTAAGCCCTCCCGTATCGTAGTTATCTACACGACGGGGAGTCA
GGCAACTATGGATGAACGAAATAGACAGATCGCTGAGATAGGTGCCTCACTGATTAAGCATTGGTAACTG
TCAGACCAAGTTTACTCATATATACTTTAGATTGATTTAAAACTTCATTTTTAATTTAAAAGGATCTAGG
TGAAGATCCTTTTTGATAATCTCATGACCAAAATCCCTTAACGTGAGTTTTCGTTCCACTGAGCGTCAGA
CCCCGTAGAAAAGATCAAAGGATCTTCTTGAGATCCTTTTTTTCTGCGCGTAATCTGCTGCTTGCAAACA
AAAAAACCACCGCTACCAGCGGTGGTTTGTTTGCCGGATCAAGAGCTACCAACTCTTTTTCCGAAGGTAA
CTGGCTTCAGCAGAGCGCAGATACCAAATACTGTTCTTCTAGTGTAGCCGTAGTTAGGCCACCACTTCAA
GAACTCTGTAGCACCGCCTACATACCTCGCTCTGCTAATCCTGTTACCAGTGGCTGCTGCCAGTGGCGAT
AAGTCGTGTCTTACCGGGTTGGACTCAAGACGATAGTTACCGGATAAGGCGCAGCGGTCGGGCTGAACGG
GGGGTTCGTGCACACAGCCCAGCTTGGAGCGAACGACCTACACCGAACTGAGATACCTACAGCGTGAGCT
ATGAGAAAGCGCCACGCTTCCCGAAGGGAGAAAGGCGGACAGGTATCCGGTAAGCGGCAGGGTCGGAACA
GGAGAGCGCACGAGGGAGCTTCCAGGGGGAAACGCCTGGTATCTTTATAGTCCTGTCGGGTTTCGCCACC
TCTGACTTGAGCGTCGATTTTTGTGATGCTCGTCAGGGGGGCGGAGCCTATGGAAAAACGCCAGCAACGC
GGCCTTTTTACGGTTCCTGGCCTTTTGCTGGCCTTTTGCTCACATGTTCTTTCCTGCGTTATCCCCTGAT
TCTGTGGATAACCGTATTACCGCCTTTGAGTGAGCTGATACCGCTCGCCGCAGCCGAACGACCGAGCGCA
GCGAGTCAGTGAGCGAGGAAGCGGAAGAGCGCCCAATACGCAAACCGCCTCTCCCCGCGCGTTGGCCGAT
TCATTAATGCAGCTGGCACGACAGGTTTCCCGACTGGAAAGCGGGCAGTGAGCGCAACGCAATTAATGTG
AGTTAGCTCACTCATTAGGCACCCCAGGCTTTACACTTTATGCTTCCGGCTCGTATGTTGTGTGGAATTG
TGAGCGGATAACAATTTCACACAGGAAACAGCTATGACCATGATTACGCCAAGCGCGCAATTAACCCTCA
CTAAAGGGAACAAAAGCTGGAGCTGCAAGCTTAATGTAGTCTTATGCAATACTCTTGTAGTCTTGCAACA
TGGTAACGATGAGTTAGCAACATGCCTTACAAGGAGAGAAAAAGCACCGTGCATGCCGATTGGTGGAAGT
AAGGTGGTACGATCGTGCCTTATTAGGAAGGCAACAGACGGGTCTGACATGGATTGGACGAACCACTGAA
TTGCCGCATTGCAGAGATATTGTATTTAAGTGCCTAGCTCGATACATAAACGGGTCTCTCTGGTTAGACC
AGATCTGAGCCTGGGAGCTCTCTGGCTAACTAGGGAACCCACTGCTTAAGCCTCAATAAAGCTTGCCTTG
AGTGCTTCAAGTAGTGTGTGCCCGTCTGTTGTGTGACTCTGGTAACTAGAGATCCCTCAGACCCTTTTAG
TCAGTGTGGAAAATCTCTAGCAGTGGCGCCCGAACAGGGACTTGAAAGCGAAAGGGAAACCAGAGGAGCT
CTCTCGACGCAGGACTCGGCTTGCTGAAGCGCGCACGGCAAGAGGCGAGGGGCGGCGACTGGTGAGTACG
CCAAAAATTTTGACTAGCGGAGGCTAGAAGGAGAGAGATGGGTGCGAGAGCGTCAGTATTAAGCGGGGGA
GAATTAGATCGCGATGGGAAAAAATTCGGTTAAGGCCAGGGGGAAAGAAAAAATATAAATTAAAACATAT
AGTATGGGCAAGCAGGGAGCTAGAACGATTCGCAGTTAATCCTGGCCTGTTAGAAACATCAGAAGGCTGT
AGACAAATACTGGGACAGCTACAACCATCCCTTCAGACAGGATCAGAAGAACTTAGATCATTATATAATA
CAGTAGCAACCCTCTATTGTGTGCATCAAAGGATAGAGATAAAAGACACCAAGGAAGCTTTAGACAAGAT
AGAGGAAGAGCAAAACAAAAGTAAGACCACCGCACAGCAAGCGGCCGCTGATCTTCAGACCTGGAGGAGG
AGATATGAGGGACAATTGGAGAAGTGAATTATATAAATATAAAGTAGTAAAAATTGAACCATTAGGAGTA
GCACCCACCAAGGCAAAGAGAAGAGTGGTGCAGAGAGAAAAAAGAGCAGTGGGAATAGGAGCTTTGTTCC
TTGGGTTCTTGGGAGCAGCAGGAAGCACTATGGGCGCAGCGTCAATGACGCTGACGGTACAGGCCAGACA
ATTATTGTCTGGTATAGTGCAGCAGCAGAACAATTTGCTGAGGGCTATTGAGGCGCAACAGCATCTGTTG
CAACTCACAGTCTGGGGCATCAAGCAGCTCCAGGCAAGAATCCTGGCTGTGGAAAGATACCTAAAGGATC
AACAGCTCCTGGGGATTTGGGGTTGCTCTGGAAAACTCATTTGCACCACTGCTGTGCCTTGGAATGCTAG
TTGGAGTAATAAATCTCTGGAACAGATTTGGAATCACACGACCTGGATGGAGTGGGACAGAGAAATTAAC
AATTACACAAGCTTAATACACTCCTTAATTGAAGAATCGCAAAACCAGCAAGAAAAGAATGAACAAGAAT
TATTGGAATTAGATAAATGGGCAAGTTTGTGGAATTGGTTTAACATAACAAATTGGCTGTGGTATATAAA
ATTATTCATAATGATAGTAGGAGGCTTGGTAGGTTTAAGAATAGTTTTTGCTGTACTTTCTATAGTGAAT
AGAGTTAGGCAGGGATATTCACCATTATCGTTTCAGACCCACCTCCCAACCCCGAGGGGACCCAGAGAGG
GCCTATTTCCCATGATTCCTTCATATTTGCATATACGATACAAGGCTGTTAGAGAGATAATTAGAATTAA
TTTGACTGTAAACACAAAGATATTAGTACAAAATACGTGACGTAGAAAGTAATAATTTCTTGGGTAGTTT
GCAGTTTTAAAATTATGTTTTAAAATGGACTATCATATGCTTACCGTAACTTGAAAGTATTTCGATTTCT
TGGCTTTATATATCTTGTGGAAAGGACGAAACACCGAGCTTGGATTGAGTCAACAGGTTTTAGAGCTAGA
AATAGCAAGTTAAAATAAGGCTAGTCCGTTATCAACTTGAAAAAGTGGCACCGAGTCGGTGCTTTTTTAA
GCTTGGCGTAACTAGATCTTGAGACAAATGGCAGTATTCATCCACAATTTTAAAAGAAAAGGGGGGATTG
GGGGGTACAGTGCAGGGGAAAGAATAGTAGACATAATAGCAACAGACATACAAACTAAAGAATTACAAAA
ACAAATTACAAAAATTCAAAATTTTCGGGTTTATTACAGGGACAGCAGAGATCCACTTTGGCGCCGGCTC
GAGGGGG
Features (pLannotate 1.2.2; 29 found; start..end, strand, type, name):
     14..80      +  CDS            small t antigen (fragment): SV40 (simian virus 40) small t antigen
    106..317     +  promoter       EF-1α core promoter: core promoter for human elongation factor EF-1α
    318..1256    +  intron         EF-1α intron A: intron upstream of the start codon of human EF-1α
   1278..1877    +  CDS            PuroR (fragment): puromycin N-acetyltransferase; pac from Streptomyces; confers resistance to puromycin
   1893..2481    +  misc_feature   WPRE: woodchuck hepatitis virus posttranscriptional regulatory element
   2532..2551    +  misc_feature   cPPT/CTS (fragment): central polypurine tract and central termination sequence of HIV-1
   2553..2786    +  LTR            3' LTR (ΔU3): self-inactivating 3' long terminal repeat (LTR) from HIV-1
   2864..2985    +  polyA_signal   SV40 poly(A) signal: SV40 polyadenylation signal
   3025..3160    +  rep_origin     SV40 ori: SV40 origin of replication
   3181..3199    -  promoter       T7 promoter: promoter for bacteriophage T7 RNA polymerase
   3207..3362    +  CDS            lacZα (fragment): LacZα fragment of β-galactosidase; lacZ fragment
   3367..3795    +  rep_origin     f1 ori (sequence partly withheld): f1 bacteriophage origin of replication; arrow indicates direction of (+) strand synthesis
   3848..3952    +  promoter       AmpR promoter: bla
   3953..4813    +  CDS            AmpR: β-lactamase; bla; confers resistance to ampicillin, carbenicillin, and related antibiotics
   4984..5572    +  rep_origin     ori: high-copy-number ColE1/pMB1/pBR322/pUC origin of replication
   5755..5847    +  CDS            lacI (fragment): lac repressor; lacI; The lac repressor binds to the lac operator to inhibit transcription in E. coli. This inhibition can be relieved by adding lactose or isopropyl-β-D-thiogalactopyranoside (IPTG).
   5860..5881    +  protein_bind   CAP binding site: CAP binding activates transcription in the presence of cAMP. E. coli catabolite activator protein
   5896..5926    +  promoter       lac promoter: promoter for the E. coli lac operon
   5934..5950    +  protein_bind   lac operator: The lac repressor binds to the lac operator to inhibit transcription in E. coli. This inhibition can be relieved by adding lactose or isopropyl-β-D-thiogalactopyranoside (IPTG). lac repressor encoded by lacI
   5995..6013    +  promoter       T3 promoter: promoter for bacteriophage T3 RNA polymerase
   6041..6267    +  promoter       RSV promoter: Rous sarcoma virus enhancer/promoter
   6268..6448    +  LTR            5' LTR (truncated): truncated 5' long terminal repeat (LTR) from HIV-1
   6495..6620    +  misc_feature   HIV-1 Ψ: packaging signal of human immunodeficiency virus type 1
   6604..6967    +  CDS            HIV-1 gag (fragment): gag protein from human immunodeficiency virus 1; gag
   7113..7346    +  misc_feature   RRE: The Rev response element (RRE) of HIV-1 allows for Rev-dependent mRNA export from the nucleus to the cytoplasm.
   7723..7749    +  CDS            Rev (fragment): human immunodeficiency virus 1 (HIV-1) Rev protein; rev; enhances nuclear export of unspliced and incompletely spliced viral mRNAs
   7753..7993    +  promoter       U6 promoter: RNA polymerase III promoter for human U6 snRNA
   8023..8098    +  misc_RNA       gRNA scaffold: guide RNA scaffold for the Streptococcus pyogenes CRISPR/Cas9 system
   8154..8271    +  misc_feature   cPPT/CTS: central polypurine tract and central termination sequence of HIV-1
