[The description below was written by a language model from this plasmid's Addgene catalogue record and pLannotate feature annotations shown in this document.]
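Description:
FGR gRNA (BRDN0001147903) is a third-generation lentiviral guide RNA plasmid built on the lentiGuide-Puro backbone and designed to direct Streptococcus pyogenes Cas9 to the human FGR gene, which encodes a Src-family tyrosine kinase. In the 8.3 kb annotated sequence, a human U6 RNA polymerase III promoter lies just upstream of the S. pyogenes gRNA scaffold, with the 20-nucleotide FGR-targeting spacer occupying the short gap between them. A separate cassette uses the EF-1α core promoter with its intron A to drive puromycin N-acetyltransferase, allowing selection of transduced mammalian cells, and a WPRE downstream enhances transcript expression.

Both cassettes sit inside a self-inactivating HIV-1 transfer vector. An RSV promoter fused to a truncated 5' LTR drives Tat-independent production of the genomic RNA in packaging cells. It is followed by the Ψ packaging signal with adjoining gag sequence, the RRE for Rev-dependent nuclear export, a cPPT/CTS that aids nuclear import, and a ΔU3 3' LTR that disables LTR promoter activity after integration. Outside the viral region are an SV40 poly(A) signal and SV40 origin. For propagation in E. coli, the plasmid carries a high-copy ColE1/pUC-type origin, an ampicillin resistance gene and an f1 origin, along with residual lac, T7 and T3 cloning-vector elements.

The plasmid does not encode Cas9, so it must be paired with a separate Cas9 vector or used in cells that already express Cas9. The guide was designed against several FGR reference transcripts and belongs to a human kinome gRNA collection, which makes it suited to FGR knockout experiments.
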