Addgene plasmid #75721: FGR gRNA (BRDN0001147903)
Purpose: 3rd generation lentiviral gRNA plasmid targeting human FGR
Depositing lab: John Doench & David Root. Depositing organization: Broad Institute. Publication: Optimized sgRNA design to maximize activity and minimize off-target effects of CRISPR-Cas9. Doench JG, Fusi N, Sullender M, Hegde M, Vaimberg EW, Donovan KF, Smith I, Tothova Z, Wilen C, Orchard R, Virgin HW, Listgarten J, Root DE. Nat Biotechnol. 2016 Jan 18. doi: 10.1038/nbt.3437. PubMed 26780180.
Backbone
  Vector backbone: lentiGuide-Puro
  Backbone manufacturer: Zhang Lab (Addgene plasmid # 52963)
  Vector type: Mammalian Expression, Lentiviral, CRISPR
  Selectable markers: Puromycin
Growth in bacteria
  Bacterial resistance: Ampicillin, 100 μg/mL
  Growth temperature: 37°C
  Growth strain: DH5alpha
  Copy number: High Copy
Gene/Insert
  Gene/Insert name: FGR (alt names: FGR; NM_001042729.1)
  gRNA/shRNA sequence: AGCTTGGATTGAGTCAACAG
  Species: H. sapiens (human)
  Entrez Gene: FGR (a.k.a. SRC2, c-fgr, c-src2, p55-Fgr, p55c-fgr, p58-Fgr, p58c-fgr)
  Promoter: hU6
  Cloning method: Unknown
  Sequencing primers: 5′ U6-F; 3′ pS2-R
Terms and licenses: Academic/Nonprofit Terms; Industry Terms: Not Available to Industry
Depositor comments: The gRNA was designed to target the following Genbank reference sequence(s): NM_001042729.1,NM_001042747.1,NM_005248.2. Note that this plasmid does NOT contain Cas9. It should be used in conjunction with lentiCas9-Blast (Addgene #52962) or otherwise with cell lines already expressing Cas9. Browse the full kinome gRNA library at http://www.addgene.org/pooled-library/broadgpp-human-kinome/ or visit http://www.broadinstitute.org/rnai/public/ for detailed protocols and information.
How to cite: FGR gRNA (BRDN0001147903) was a gift from John Doench & David Root (Addgene plasmid # 75721 ; http://n2t.net/addgene:75721 ; RRID:Addgene_75721)
