>Addgene plasmid #75721 | FGR gRNA (BRDN0001147903) | depositor partial sequence | sequence record 143181 | Target Sequence
AGCTTGGATTGAGTCAACAG
