>Addgene plasmid #75721 | FGR gRNA (BRDN0001147903) | addgene partial sequence | sequence record 184435 | hU6-F
CGTGACGTAGAAAGTAATAATTTCTTGGGTAGTTTGCAGTTTTAAAATTATGTTTTAAAATGGACTATCA
TATGCTTACCGTAACTTGAAAGTATTTCGATTTCTTGGCTTTATATATCTTGTGGAAAGGACGAAACACC
GAGCTTGGATTGAGTCAACAGGTTTTAGAGCTAGAAATAGCAAGTTAAAATAAGGCTAGTCCGTTATCAA
CTTGAAAAAGTGGCACCGAGTCGGTGCTTTTTTAAGCTTGGCGTAACTAGATCTTGAGACAAATGGCAGT
ATTCATCCACAATTTTAAAAGAAAAGGGGGGATTGGGGGGTACAGTGCAGGGGAAAGAATAGTAGACATA
ATAGCAACAGACATACAAACTAAAGAATTACAAAAACAAATTACAAAAATTCAAAATTTTCGGGTTTATT
ACAGGGACAGCAGAGATCCACTTTGGCGCCGGCTCGAGGGGGCCCGGGTGCAAAGATGGATAAAGTTTTA
AACAGAGAGGAATCTTTGCAGCTAATGGACCTTCTAGGTCTTGAAAGGAGTGGGAATTGGCTCCGGTGCC
CGTCAGTGGG
